>Addgene plasmid #211284 | pBiT3.1-C_GTF3C2:1-911 | addgene full sequence | sequence record 423432 | Addgene NGS Result
AAGACGCGTTAATTAAGACGTCGGCAGTGAAAAAAATGCTTTATTTGTGAAATTTGTGATGCTATTGCTT
TATTTGTAACCATTATAAGCTGCAATAAACAAGTTAACAACAACAATTGCATTCATTTTATGTTTCAGGT
TCAGGGGGAGGTGTGGGAGGTTTTTTAAAGCAAGTAAAACCTCTACAAATGTGGTATGGCTGATTATGAT
CCGCGGCCGCAATACGTCGACGTTATCAGCTGACTTCGTACGAGAGCCTAGGATTATGGCGCGCCACTAG
TTATTAATAGTAATCAATTACGGGGTCATTAGTTCATAGCCCATATATGGAGTTCCGCGTTACATAACTT
ACGGTAAATGGCCCGCCTGGCTGACCGCCCAACGACCCCCGCCCATTGACGTCAATAATGACGTATGTTC
CCATAGTAACGCCAATAGGGACTTTCCATTGACGTCAATGGGTGGAGTATTTACGGTAAACTGCCCACTT
GGCAGTACATCAAGTGTATCATATGCCAAGTCCGCCCCCTATTGACGTCAATGACGGTAAATGGCCCGCC
TGGCATTATGCCCAGTACATGACCTTACGGGACTTTCCTACTTGGCAGTACATCTACGTATTAGTCATCG
CTATTACCATGGTGATGCGGTTTTGGCAGTACACCAATGGGCGTGGATAGCGGTTTGACTCACGGGGATT
TCCAAGTCTCCACCCCATTGACGTCAATGGGAGTTTGTTTTGGCACCAAAATCAACGGGACTTTCCAAAA
TGTCGTAATAACCCCGCCCCGTTGACGCAAATGGGCGGTAGGCGTGTACGGTGGGAGGTCTATATAAGCA
GAGCTGGTTTAGTGAACCGTCAGATCACTAGAATCTTTATTGCGGTAGTTTATCACAGTTAAATTGCTAA
CGCAGTCAGTGCTTCTGACACAACAGTCTCGAACTTAAGCTGCAGAAGTTGGTCGTGAGGCACTGGGCAG
GTAAGTATCAAGGTTACAAGACAGGTTTAAGGAGACCAATAGAAACTGGGCTTGTCGAGACAGAGAAGAC
TCTTGCGTTTCTGATAGGCACCTATTGGTCTTACTGACATCCACTTTGCCTTTCTCTCCACAGGTGTCCA
CTCCCAGTTCAATTACAGCTCTTAAGGCTAGAGTATTAATACGACTCACTATAGGGGCGATCGCAACAAG
CTTCGGGAAGATCTGGAGCTAGCGGCGGGGGATCCGGTGGGAATTCGACACCATGGATACCTGCGGGGTC
GGCTATGTTGCCCTGGGGGAGGCCGGCCCCGTGGGGAACATGACTGTGGTAGACTCTCCTGGACAAGAGG
TGCTAAATCAGCTTGATGTCAAGACCTCTTCAGAAATGACCAGTGCAGAGGCTTCCGTAGAGATGTCATT
ACCTACCCCTTTGCCTGGATTTGAGGATTCTCCTGATCAGAGGAGGCTCCCTCCAGAGCAGGAAAGCCTC
TCCAGACTGGAACAGCCAGATCTTTCTTCAGAGATGTCAAAGGTCTCAAAGCCTAGGGCCTCAAAGCCTG
GCCGGAAGAGAGGTGGTAGGACACGAAAAGGCCCCAAAAGGCCCCAACAGCCTAATCCTCCATCAGCCCC
ACTGGTTCCTGGTCTCTTAGATCAATCCAACCCTCTGTCCACCCCCATGCCTAAGAAACGAGGTCGAAAG
TCCAAGGCAGAGCTGCTGCTGCTGAAGTTGTCAAAAGACCTAGATCGGCCAGAATCTCAATCTCCAAAGA
GGCCCCCTGAGGACTTTGAGACCCCTTCTGGGGAACGACCCCGCCGAAGGGCTGCCCAAGTGGCACTTCT
GTATCTTCAGGAACTGGCTGAAGAGCTCTCAACAGCCCTGCCTGCCCCTGTGTCCTGTCCTGAGGGCCCC
AAGGTGAGCAGCCCCACCAAACCGAAGAAGATCCGGCAGCCAGCAGCCTGTCCAGGTGGAGAAGAGGTGG
ATGGTGCTCCACGGGATGAAGACTTTTTTCTCCAGGTTGAGGCTGAAGATGTGGAAGAAAGTGAGGGCCC
AAGTGAGAGCTCATCTGAACCTGAGCCTGTAGTGCCCCGAAGCACCCCACGAGGATCTACTTCAGGGAAA
CAGAAACCACACTGCCGAGGAATGGCTCCCAATGGCTTACCAGATCATATCATGGCTCCTGTTTGGAAGT
GCCTCCATCTCACCAAGGACTTCCGAGAGCAGAAACATTCATACTGGGAGTTTGCTGAGTGGATTCCTTT
AGCCTGGAAGTGGCACTTGTTATCTGAGCTTGAGGCCGCTCCCTACCTGCCCCAGGAGGAGAAGTCTCCA
TTGTTTTCTGTACAACGTGAAGGGCTACCTGAAGATGGCACCCTCTACCGAATAAACAGATTTAGCTCGA
TCACAGCACATCCAGAGCGCTGGGATGTGTCCTTCTTCACGGGGGGACCGCTCTGGGCTCTGGACTGGTG
CCCAGTGCCAGAGGGGGCAGGAGCCTCGCAATATGTGGCTCTTTTCTCCAGCCCTGACATGAATGAGACA
CACCCACTGAGCCAGCTTCATTCGGGTCCTGGGCTGCTCCAGCTCTGGGGCCTTGGGACCTTGCAGCAAG
AAAGCTGTCCTGGCAACAGGGCCCACTTTGTCTATGGGATTGCTTGTGACAACGGCTGCATCTGGGACCT
CAAGTTCTGCCCCAGTGGAGCATGGGAACTTCCAGGCACCCCTCGGAAGGCTCCTCTCCTGCCCCGGTTG
GGTCTCTTGGCTCTGGCCTGCTCAGACGGGAAAGTACTGCTATTCAGTCTACCCCATCCGGAGGCCCTGC
TGGCTCAGCAACCCCCAGATGCAGTGAAGCCTGCCATATATAAGGTACAATGTGTGGCAACTCTGCAGGT
GGGGTCTATGCAAGCTACAGACCCCTCTGAGTGTGGTCAGTGCCTTAGCCTGGCCTGGATGCCTACCAGG
CCCCACCAACACCTAGCTGCTGGATATTATAATGGCATGGTGGTTTTCTGGAACCTTCCCACTAACTCAC
CCCTGCAGCGGATACGGCTCTCTGATGGCTCCTTAAAGCTCTACCCCTTCCAGTGTTTCCTAGCCCATGA
CCAGGCTGTGCGTACCCTTCAATGGTGCAAAGCTAACAGCCATTTCCTTGTCTCTGCGGGGAGTGACCGG
AAAATCAAATTCTGGGACCTTCGACGTCCTTACGAACCCATAAACTCTATCAAGCGCTTCTTGAGTACAG
AACTGGCCTGGCTGCTTCCCTACAATGGTGTCACTGTGGCTCAGGACAACTGCTATGCCTCTTATGGACT
CTGTGGGATTCATTATATTGACGCTGGTTACCTTGGTTTCAAGGCCTACTTCACTGCTCCTCGAAAAGGC
ACCGTTTGGAGTCTTTCAGGATCCGACTGGCTTGGGACAATAGCTGCAGGAGATATATCCGGGGAGCTCA
TTGCTGCTATATTACCAGATATGGCACTGAATCCAATAAATGTCAAGCGACCTGTAGAGCGAAGATTTCC
TATATATAAAGCAGATCTGATACCGTATCAGGACAGTCCTGAAGGTCCAGACCATTCTTCTGCTTCATCT
GGGGTCCCCAACCCTCCTAAGGCTCGAACTTACACTGAAACTGTCAACCATCACTACTTGCTCTTTCAAG
ACACAGATTTGGGTTCATTCCATGATCTGCTCCGTAGAGAACCAATGCTGCGCATGCAGGAGGGAGAGGG
GCATTCTCAACTCTGCCTGGACAGGCTGCAGCTGGAGGCTATTCATAAGGTACGTTTCAGCCCAAACCTG
GACTCCTATGGATGGCTGGTATCTGGGGGGCAGTCAGGGCTGGTTCGAATCCATTTTGTCCGTGGACTCG
CCTCCCCACTGGGCCACCGTATGCAGCTTGAAAGCCGAGCCCACTTCAATGCTATGTTCCAACCATCCTC
CCCCACTAGACGGCCTGGCTTCTCTCCAACCAGCCATCGCCTTCTGCCCACTCCCGGCTCGAGCGGTGGG
AGCTCCGGTGTGAGCGGCTGGCGGCTGTTCAAGAAGATTAGCTAAGTTTAAACGGCCGCGACTCTAGACT
GCAGGCATGCAAGCTGATTTGGCTGCTGCCACCGCTGAGCAAGGCCGCTTCGAGCAGACATGATAAGATA
CATTGATGAGTTTGGACAAACCACAACTAGAATGCAGTGAAAAAAATGCTTTATTTGTGAAATTTGTGAT
GCTATTGCTTTATTTGTAACCATTATAAGCTGCAATAAACAAGTTAACAACAACAATTGCATTCATTTTA
TGTTTCAGGTTCAGGGGGAGATGTGGGAGGTTTTTTTAAGCAAGTAAAACCTCTACAAATGTGGTAAAAT
CTTAATTAAGACTTCTAATATAACTTCGTATAGCATACATTATACGAAGTTATGGTTCCACTGTTGACAA
TTAATCATCGGCATAGTATATCGGCATAGTATAATACGACAAGGTGAGGAACTAAACCCAGGAGGCAGAT
CATGATTGAACAAGATGGATTGCACGCAGGTTCTCCGGCCGCTTGGGTGGAGAGGCTATTCGGCTATGAC
TGGGCACAACAGACAATCGGCTGCTCTGATGCCGCCGTGTTCCGGCTGTCAGCGCAGGGGCGCCCGGTTC
TTTTTGTCAAGACCGACCTGTCCGGTGCCCTGAATGAACTGCAGGACGAGGCAGCGCGGCTATCGTGGCT
GGCCACGACGGGCGTTCCTTGCGCAGCTGTGCTCGACGTTGTCACTGAAGCGGGAAGGGACTGGCTGCTA
TTGGGCGAAGTGCCGGGGCAGGATCTCCTGTCATCTCACCTTGCTCCTGCCGAGAAAGTATCCATCATGG
CTGATGCAATGCGGCGGCTGCATACGCTTGATCCGGCTACCTGCCCATTCGACCACCAAGCGAAACATCG
CATCGAGCGAGCACGTACTCGGATGGAAGCCGGTCTTGTCGATCAGGATGATCTGGACGAAGAGCATCAG
GGGCTCGCGCCAGCCGAACTGTTCGCCAGGCTCAAGGCGCGCATGCCCGACGGCGAGGATCTCGTCGTGA
CCCATGGCGATGCCTGCTTGCCGAATATCATGGTGGAAAATGGCCGCTTTTCTGGATTCATCGACTGTGG
CCGGCTGGGTGTGGCGGACCGCTATCAGGACATAGCGTTGGCTACCCGTGATATTGCTGAAGAGCTTGGC
GGCGAATGGGCTGACCGCTTCCTCGTGCTTTACGGTATCGCCGCTCCCGATTCGCAGCGCATCGCCTTCT
ATCGCCTTCTTGACGAGTTCTTCTGATTCGAAATGACCGACCAAGCGACGCCCAACCGGTATCAGCTCAC
TCAAAGGCGGTAATACGGTTATCCACAGAATCAGGGGATAACGCAGGAAAGAACATGTGAGCAAAAGGCC
AGCAAAAGGCCAGGAACCGTAAAAAGGCCGCGTTGCTGGCGTTTTTCCATAGGCTCCGCCCCCCTGACGA
GCATCACAAAAATCGACGCTCAAGTCAGAGGTGGCGAAACCCGACAGGACTATAAAGATACCAGGCGTTT
CCCCCTGGAAGCTCCCTCGTGCGCTCTCCTGTTCCGACCCTGCCGCTTACCGGATACCTGTCCGCCTTTC
TCCCTTCGGGAAGCGTGGCGCTTTCTCATAGCTCACGCTGTAGGTATCTCAGTTCGGTGTAGGTCGTTCG
CTCCAAGCTGGGCTGTGTGCACGAACCCCCCGTTCAGCCCGACCGCTGCGCCTTATCCGGTAACTATCGT
CTTGAGTCCAACCCGGTAAGACACGACTTATCGCCACTGGCAGCAGCCACTGGTAACAGGATTAGCAGAG
CGAGGTATGTAGGCGGTGCTACAGAGTTCTTGAAGTGGTGGCCTAACTACGGCTACACTAGAAGGACAGT
ATTTGGTATCTGCGCTCTGCTGAAGCCAGTTACCTTCGGAAAAAGAGTTGGTAGCTCTTGATCCGGCAAA
CAAACCACCGCTGGTAGCGGTGGTTTTTTTGTTTGCAAGCAGCAGATTACGCGCAGAAAAAAAGGATTTC
AAGAAGATCCTTTGATCTTTTCTACGGGGTCTGACGCTCAGTGGAACGAAAACTCACGTTAAGGGATTTT
GGTCATGAGATTATCAAAAAGGATCTTCACCTAGATCCTTTTATAGTCCGGAATCGTCACACAAAAAACC
AACACACAGATGTAATGAAAATAAAGATATTTTATTGCGGCCATCGTGATGGCTAGAGTTTAGCCCTCCC
ACACATAACCAGAGGGCAGCAATTCACGAATCCCAACTGCCGTCGGCTGTCCATCACTGTCCTTCACTAT
GGCTTTGATCCCAGGATGCAGATCGAGAAGCACCTGTCGGCACCGTCCGCAGGGGCTCAAGATGCCCCTG
TTCTCATTTCCGATCGCGACGATACAAGTCAGGTTGCCAGCTGCCGCAGCAGCAGCAGTGCCCAGCACCA
CGAGTTCTGCACAAGGTCCCCCAGTAAAATGATATACATTGACACCAGTGAAGATGCGGCCGTCGCTAGA
GAGAGCTGCGCTGGCGACGCTGTAGTCTTCAGAGATGGGGATGCTGTTGATTGTAGCCGTTGCTCTTTCA
ATGAGGGTGGATTCTTCTTGAGACAAAGGCTTGGCCATGGTGGCGCTAGTGTCAGAAGAATCGAGCTTTT
TGCAAAAGCCTAGGCCTCCAAAAAAGCCTCCTCACTACTTCTGGAATAGCTCAGAGGCCGAGGCGGCCTC
GGCCTCTGCATAAATAAAAAAAATTAGTCAGCCATGGGGCGGAGAATGGGCGGAACTGGGCGGAGTTAGG
GGCGGGATGGGCGGAGTTAGGGGCGGGACTATGGTTGCTGACTAATTGAGATGCATGCTTTGCATACTTC
TGCCTGCTGGGGAGCCTGGGGACTTTCCACACCTGGTTGCTGACTAATTGAGATGCATGCTTTGCATACT
TCTGCCTGCTGGGGAGCCTGGGGACTTTCCACACCCTAACTGACACACATTCCACAGCTGGTTCTTTCCG
CCTCAGAAGGTACCTAACCAAGTTCCTCTTTCAGAGGTTATTTCAGGCCATGGTGCTGCGC
Features (pLannotate 1.2.2; 17 found; start..end, strand, type, name):
     24..105     -  polyA_signal   SV40 poly(A) signal: SV40 polyadenylation signal
    128..211     -  CDS            large T antigen (fragment): large T antigen from SV40 (simian virus 40)
    276..641     +  enhancer       CMV enhancer: human cytomegalovirus immediate early enhancer
    643..842     +  promoter       CMV promoter: human cytomegalovirus (CMV) immediate early promoter
    981..1113    +  intron         chimeric intron: chimera between introns from human β-globin and immunoglobulin heavy chain genes
   1157..1175    +  promoter       T7 promoter: promoter for bacteriophage T7 RNA polymerase
   1243..3975    +  CDS            GTF3C2: TF3C2_HUMAN - Also known as KIAA0011. Experimental evidence at protein level: Swiss-Prot protein existence level 1. Required for RNA polymerase III-mediated transcription. Component of TFIIIC that initiates transcription complex assembly on tRNA and is required for transcription of 5S rRNA and other stable nuclear and cytoplasmic RNAs. May play a direct role in stabilizing interactions of TFIIIC2 with TFIIIC1. From Homo sapiens (Human).
   4071..4098    +  CDS            SET1 (fragment): solubility-enhancement tag derived from T7 phage gene 10B
   4124..4245    -  polyA_signal   SV40 poly(A) signal: SV40 polyadenylation signal
   4268..4336    -  CDS            large T antigen (fragment): large T antigen from SV40 (simian virus 40)
   4360..4393    +  protein_bind   loxP: Cre-mediated recombination occurs in the 8-bp core sequence (GCATACAT). Cre recombinase
   4403..4450    +  promoter       EM7 promoter: synthetic bacterial promoter&nbsp
   4482..5273    +  CDS            neo: KKA2_KLEPN - Also known as kan, nptII. Experimental evidence at protein level: Swiss-Prot protein existence level 1. Resistance to kanamycin, neomycin, paromomycin, ribostamycin, butirosin and gentamicin B. From Klebsiella pneumoniae.
   5434..6022    -  rep_origin     ori: high-copy-number ColE1/pMB1/pBR322/pUC origin of replication
   6148..6196    -  polyA_signal   poly(A) signal: synthetic polyadenylation signal
   6220..6618    -  CDS            BSD: blasticidin S deaminase; Aspergillus terreus BSD; confers resistance to blasticidin
   6649..7006    -  promoter       SV40 promoter: SV40 enhancer and early promoter
