[The description below was written by a language model from this plasmid's Addgene catalogue record and pLannotate feature annotations shown in this document.]
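Description:
pBiT3.1-C_GTF3C2:1-911 is a mammalian expression plasmid built on Promega's pBiT3.1-C backbone. It produces full-length, wild-type human GTF3C2 (residues M1 to P911, a 2,733 bp insert) fused at its C terminus to the HiBiT peptide through a short glycine/serine linker. The coding sequence derives from a Mammalian Gene Collection clone and was inserted by ligation-independent cloning between EcoRI and XhoI sites that remain intact. Expression is driven by the CMV immediate-early enhancer and promoter, followed by a chimeric β-globin/immunoglobulin intron that improves transcript processing, and is terminated by an SV40 polyadenylation signal. A T7 promoter just upstream of the open reading frame serves as a sequencing primer site and could support in vitro transcription.

The 7,061 nt plasmid replicates in E. coli at high copy from a ColE1/pUC-type origin and is selected with kanamycin through the neo (nptII) gene, which the annotation places behind the bacterial EM7 promoter, next to a single loxP site. The catalogue lists neomycin/G418 as the mammalian selectable marker. The feature table, however, shows no eukaryotic promoter directly upstream of neo. It does show a separate SV40 promoter-driven blasticidin S deaminase cassette with a synthetic poly(A) signal, so the marker that functions in mammalian cells should be checked. The short "SET1" and large T antigen fragments are probably annotation artefacts of backbone sequence.

GTF3C2 is a subunit of the TFIIIC complex needed for RNA polymerase III transcription, and the construct was deposited as part of a ligandability survey of WD40 repeat-containing proteins. HiBiT complements the LgBiT partner to reconstitute NanoLuc luciferase, so the fusion allows luminescent measurement of GTF3C2 protein in cells, although the record does not name a specific assay.
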