Addgene plasmid #211284: pBiT3.1-C_GTF3C2:1-911
Purpose: Mammalian expression of full-length human GTF3C2. C-terminal HiBiT tag.
Depositing lab: Cheryl Arrowsmith. Depositing organization: University of Toronto. Publication: A Target Class Ligandability Evaluation of WD40 Repeat-Containing Proteins. Ackloo S, Li F, Szewczyk M, Seitova A, Loppnau P, Zeng H, Xu J, Ahmad S, Arnautova YA, Baghaie AJ, Beldar S, Bolotokova A, Centrella PA, Chau I, Clark MA, Cuozzo JW, Dehghani-Tafti S, Disch JS, Dong A, Dumas A, Feng JA, Ghiabi P, Gibson E, Gilmer J, Goldman B, Green SR, Guie MA, Guilinger JP, Harms N, Herasymenko O, Houliston S, Hutchinson A, Kearnes S, Keefe AD, Kimani SW, Kramer T, Kutera M, Kwak HA, Lento C, Li Y, Liu J, Loup J, Machado RAC, Mulhern CJ, Perveen S, Righetto GL, Riley P, Shrestha S, Sigel EA, Silva M, Sintchak MD, Slakman BL, Taylor RD, Thompson J, Torng W, Underkoffler C, von Rechenberg M, Walsh RT, Watson I, Wilson DJ, Wolf E, Yadav M, Yazdi AK, Zhang J, Zhang Y, Santhakumar V, Edwards AM, Barsyte-Lovejoy D, Schapira M, Brown PJ, Halabelian L, Arrowsmith CH. J Med Chem. 2025 Jan 23;68(2):1092-1112. doi: 10.1021/acs.jmedchem.4c02010. Epub 2024 Nov 4. PubMed 39495097.
Backbone
  Vector backbone: pBiT3.1-C
  Backbone manufacturer: Promega
  Vector type: Mammalian Expression
  Selectable markers: Neomycin (select with G418)
Growth in bacteria
  Bacterial resistance: Kanamycin, 50 μg/mL
  Growth temperature: 37°C
  Growth strain: DH5alpha
  Copy number: High Copy
Gene/Insert
  Gene/Insert name: GTF3C2:M1-P911
  Species: H. sapiens (human)
  Insert size (bp): 2733
  Mutation: wild type
  Entrez Gene: GTF3C2 (a.k.a. KIAA0011, TFIIIC110, TFIIIC-BETA)
  Promoter: CMV
  Tag / fusion protein: GSSGGSSGVSGWRLFKKIS (C terminal on insert)
  Cloning method: Ligation Independent Cloning
  Sequencing primers: 5′ T7; 3′ TTGCTCAGCGGTGGCAGCAG
Resource information
  A portion of this plasmid was derived from a plasmid made by: Mammalian Gene Collection (BC020981)
Terms and licenses: Academic/Nonprofit Terms; Industry Terms: Not Available to Industry
Depositor comments: 5' Cloning Site: EcoR1 (not destroyed), 3' Cloning Site: Xho1 (not destroyed).
How to cite: pBiT3.1-C_GTF3C2:1-911 was a gift from Cheryl Arrowsmith (Addgene plasmid # 211284 ; http://n2t.net/addgene:211284 ; RRID:Addgene_211284)
