>Addgene plasmid #211284 | pBiT3.1-C_GTF3C2:1-911 | depositor partial sequence | sequence record 412046 | Insert sequence
ATGGATACCTGCGGGGTCGGCTATGTTGCCCTGGGGGAGGCCGGCCCCGTGGGGAACATGACTGTGGTAG
ACTCTCCTGGACAAGAGGTGCTAAATCAGCTTGATGTCAAGACCTCTTCAGAAATGACCAGTGCAGAGGC
TTCCGTAGAGATGTCATTACCTACCCCTTTGCCTGGATTTGAGGATTCTCCTGATCAGAGGAGGCTCCCT
CCAGAGCAGGAAAGCCTCTCCAGACTGGAACAGCCAGATCTTTCTTCAGAGATGTCAAAGGTCTCAAAGC
CTAGGGCCTCAAAGCCTGGCCGGAAGAGAGGTGGTAGGACACGAAAAGGCCCCAAAAGGCCCCAACAGCC
TAATCCTCCATCAGCCCCACTGGTTCCTGGTCTCTTAGATCAATCCAACCCTCTGTCCACCCCCATGCCT
AAGAAACGAGGTCGAAAGTCCAAGGCAGAGCTGCTGCTGCTGAAGTTGTCAAAAGACCTAGATCGGCCAG
AATCTCAATCTCCAAAGAGGCCCCCTGAGGACTTTGAGACCCCTTCTGGGGAACGACCCCGCCGAAGGGC
TGCCCAAGTGGCACTTCTGTATCTTCAGGAACTGGCTGAAGAGCTCTCAACAGCCCTGCCTGCCCCTGTG
TCCTGTCCTGAGGGCCCCAAGGTGAGCAGCCCCACCAAACCGAAGAAGATCCGGCAGCCAGCAGCCTGTC
CAGGTGGAGAAGAGGTGGATGGTGCTCCACGGGATGAAGACTTTTTTCTCCAGGTTGAGGCTGAAGATGT
GGAAGAAAGTGAGGGCCCAAGTGAGAGCTCATCTGAACCTGAGCCTGTAGTGCCCCGAAGCACCCCACGA
GGATCTACTTCAGGGAAACAGAAACCACACTGCCGAGGAATGGCTCCCAATGGCTTACCAGATCATATCA
TGGCTCCTGTTTGGAAGTGCCTCCATCTCACCAAGGACTTCCGAGAGCAGAAACATTCATACTGGGAGTT
TGCTGAGTGGATTCCTTTAGCCTGGAAGTGGCACTTGTTATCTGAGCTTGAGGCCGCTCCCTACCTGCCC
CAGGAGGAGAAGTCTCCATTGTTTTCTGTACAACGTGAAGGGCTACCTGAAGATGGCACCCTCTACCGAA
TAAACAGATTTAGCTCGATCACAGCACATCCAGAGCGCTGGGATGTGTCCTTCTTCACGGGGGGACCGCT
CTGGGCTCTGGACTGGTGCCCAGTGCCAGAGGGGGCAGGAGCCTCGCAATATGTGGCTCTTTTCTCCAGC
CCTGACATGAATGAGACACACCCACTGAGCCAGCTTCATTCGGGTCCTGGGCTGCTCCAGCTCTGGGGCC
TTGGGACCTTGCAGCAAGAAAGCTGTCCTGGCAACAGGGCCCACTTTGTCTATGGGATTGCTTGTGACAA
CGGCTGCATCTGGGACCTCAAGTTCTGCCCCAGTGGAGCATGGGAACTTCCAGGCACCCCTCGGAAGGCT
CCTCTCCTGCCCCGGTTGGGTCTCTTGGCTCTGGCCTGCTCAGACGGGAAAGTACTGCTATTCAGTCTAC
CCCATCCGGAGGCCCTGCTGGCTCAGCAACCCCCAGATGCAGTGAAGCCTGCCATATATAAGGTACAATG
TGTGGCAACTCTGCAGGTGGGGTCTATGCAAGCTACAGACCCCTCTGAGTGTGGTCAGTGCCTTAGCCTG
GCCTGGATGCCTACCAGGCCCCACCAACACCTAGCTGCTGGATATTATAATGGCATGGTGGTTTTCTGGA
ACCTTCCCACTAACTCACCCCTGCAGCGGATACGGCTCTCTGATGGCTCCTTAAAGCTCTACCCCTTCCA
GTGTTTCCTAGCCCATGACCAGGCTGTGCGTACCCTTCAATGGTGCAAAGCTAACAGCCATTTCCTTGTC
TCTGCGGGGAGTGACCGGAAAATCAAATTCTGGGACCTTCGACGTCCTTACGAACCCATAAACTCTATCA
AGCGCTTCTTGAGTACAGAACTGGCCTGGCTGCTTCCCTACAATGGTGTCACTGTGGCTCAGGACAACTG
CTATGCCTCTTATGGACTCTGTGGGATTCATTATATTGACGCTGGTTACCTTGGTTTCAAGGCCTACTTC
ACTGCTCCTCGAAAAGGCACCGTTTGGAGTCTTTCAGGATCCGACTGGCTTGGGACAATAGCTGCAGGAG
ATATATCCGGGGAGCTCATTGCTGCTATATTACCAGATATGGCACTGAATCCAATAAATGTCAAGCGACC
TGTAGAGCGAAGATTTCCTATATATAAAGCAGATCTGATACCGTATCAGGACAGTCCTGAAGGTCCAGAC
CATTCTTCTGCTTCATCTGGGGTCCCCAACCCTCCTAAGGCTCGAACTTACACTGAAACTGTCAACCATC
ACTACTTGCTCTTTCAAGACACAGATTTGGGTTCATTCCATGATCTGCTCCGTAGAGAACCAATGCTGCG
CATGCAGGAGGGAGAGGGGCATTCTCAACTCTGCCTGGACAGGCTGCAGCTGGAGGCTATTCATAAGGTA
CGTTTCAGCCCAAACCTGGACTCCTATGGATGGCTGGTATCTGGGGGGCAGTCAGGGCTGGTTCGAATCC
ATTTTGTCCGTGGACTCGCCTCCCCACTGGGCCACCGTATGCAGCTTGAAAGCCGAGCCCACTTCAATGC
TATGTTCCAACCATCCTCCCCCACTAGACGGCCTGGCTTCTCTCCAACCAGCCATCGCCTTCTGCCCACT
CCC
